>Addgene plasmid #231874 | pDest17_Gcn4 R3 | addgene full sequence | sequence record 465534 | Addgene NGS Result
AGATCTCGATCCCGCGAAATTAATACGACTCACTATAGGGAGACCACAACGGTTTCCCTCTAGAAATAAT
TTTGTTTAACTTTAAGAAGGAGATATACATATGTCGTACTACCATCACCATCACCATCACCTCGAATCAA
CAAGTTTGTACAAAAAAGCAGGCTTCGAGAACCTGTATTTTCAGGGTAGCAGCACCCGTAGCACCCCGAT
GTTTGAATATGAAAATCTGGAAGATAACAGCAAAGAATGGACCAGCCTGTTTGATAATGATATTCCGGTT
ACCACACGTGATGTTAGCCTGGCAGATAAAGCAATTCGTAGCGGTAGCGGTTCAGGTAGTGGTAGTCCGG
AAAGCAGCGATCCGGCAGCACTGAAACGTGCCCGTAATACCGAAGCAGCACGTCGTAGCCGTGCACGTAA
ACTGCAGCGTATGAAACAGTTAGAAGATAAGGTTGAAGAACTGCTGTGCAAAAACTATCACCTGGAAAAT
GAAGTTGCCCGTCTGAAAAAGCTGGTTGGTGAACGTTAAGACCCAGCTTTCTTGTACAAAGTGGTTGATT
CGAGGCTGCTAACAAAGCCCGAAAGGAAGCTGAGTTGGCTGCTGCCACCGCTGAGCAATAACTAGCATAA
CCCCTTGGGGCCTCTAAACGGGTCTTGAGGGGTTTTTTGCTGAAAGGAGGAACTATATCCGGATATCCAC
AGGACGGGTGTGGTCGCCATGATCGCGTAGTCGATAGTGGCTCCAAGTAGCGAAGCGAGCAGGACTGGGC
GGCGGCCAAAGCGGTCGGACAGTGCTCCGAGAACGGGTGCGCATAGAAATTGCATCAACGCATATAGCGC
TAGCAGCACGCCATAGTGACTGGCGATGCTGTCGGAATGGACGATATCCCGCAAGAGGCCCGGCAGTACC
GGCATAACCAAGCCTATGCCTACAGCATCCAGGGTGACGGTGCCGAGGATGACGATGAGCGCATTGTTAG
ATTTCATACACGGTGCCTGACTGCGTTAGCAATTTAACTGTGATAAACTACCGCATTAAAGCTTATCGAT
GATAAGCTGTCAAACATGAGAATTCTTGAAGACGAAAGGGCCTCGTGATACGCCTATTTTTATAGGTTAA
TGTCATGATAATAATGGTTTCTTAGACGTCAGGTGGCACTTTTCGGGGAAATGTGCGCGGAACCCCTATT
TGTTTATTTTTCTAAATACATTCAAATATGTATCCGCTCATGAGACAATAACCCTGATAAATGCTTCAAT
AATATTGAAAAAGGAAGAGTATGAGTATTCAACATTTCCGTGTCGCCCTTATTCCCTTTTTTGCGGCATT
TTGCCTTCCTGTTTTTGCTCACCCAGAAACGCTGGTGAAAGTAAAAGATGCTGAAGATCAGTTGGGTGCA
CGAGTGGGTTACATCGAACTGGATCTCAACAGCGGTAAGATCCTTGAGAGTTTTCGCCCCGAAGAACGTT
TTCCAATGATGAGCACTTTTAAAGTTCTGCTATGTGGCGCGGTATTATCCCGTGTTGACGCCGGGCAAGA
GCAACTCGGTCGCCGCATACACTATTCTCAGAATGACTTGGTTGAGTACTCACCAGTCACAGAAAAGCAT
CTTACGGATGGCATGACAGTAAGAGAATTATGCAGTGCTGCCATAACCATGAGTGATAACACTGCGGCCA
ACTTACTTCTGACAACGATCGGAGGACCGAAGGAGCTAACCGCTTTTTTGCACAACATGGGGGATCATGT
AACTCGCCTTGATCGTTGGGAACCGGAGCTGAATGAAGCCATACCAAACGACGAGCGTGACACCACGATG
CCTGCAGCAATGGCAACAACGTTGCGCAAACTATTAACTGGCGAACTACTTACTCTAGCTTCCCGGCAAC
AATTAATAGACTGGATGGAGGCGGATAAAGTTGCAGGACCACTTCTGCGCTCGGCCCTTCCGGCTGGCTG
GTTTATTGCTGATAAATCTGGAGCCGGTGAGCGTGGGTCTCGCGGTATCATTGCAGCACTGGGGCCAGAT
GGTAAGCCCTCCCGTATCGTAGTTATCTACACGACGGGGAGTCAGGCAACTATGGATGAACGAAATAGAC
AGATCGCTGAGATAGGTGCCTCACTGATTAAGCATTGGTAACTGTCAGACCAAGTTTACTCATATATACT
TTAGATTGATTTAAAACTTCATTTTTAATTTAAAAGGATCTAGGTGAAGATCCTTTTTGATAATCTCATG
ACCAAAATCCCTTAACGTGAGTTTTCGTTCCACTGAGCGTCAGACCCCGTAGAAAAGATCAAAGGATCTT
CTTGAGATCCTTTTTTTCTGCGCGTAATCTGCTGCTTGCAAACAAAAAAACCACCGCTACCAGCGGTGGT
TTGTTTGCCGGATCAAGAGCTACCAACTCTTTTTCCGAAGGTAACTGGCTTCAGCAGAGCGCAGATACCA
AATACTGTCCTTCTAGTGTAGCCGTAGTTAGGCCACCACTTCAAGAACTCTGTAGCACCGCCTACATACC
TCGCTCTGCTAATCCTGTTACCAGTGGCTGCTGCCAGTGGCGATAAGTCGTGTCTTACCGGGTTGGACTC
AAGACGATAGTTACCGGATAAGGCGCAGCGGTCGGGCTGAACGGGGGGTTCGTGCACACAGCCCAGCTTG
GAGCGAACGACCTACACCGAACTGAGATACCTACAGCGTGAGCTATGAGAAAGCGCCACGCTTCCCGAAG
GGAGAAAGGCGGACAGGTATCCGGTAAGCGGCAGGGTCGGAACAGGAGAGCGCACGAGGGAGCTTCCAGG
GGGAAACGCCTGGTATCTTTATAGTCCTGTCGGGTTTCGCCACCTCTGACTTGAGCGTCGATTTTTGTGA
TGCTCGTCAGGGGGGCGGAGCCTATGGAAAAACGCCAGCAACGCGGCCTTTTTACGGTTCCTGGCCTTTT
GCTGGCCTTTTGCTCACATGTTCTTTCCTGCGTTATCCCCTGATTCTGTGGATAACCGTATTACCGCCTT
TGAGTGAGCTGATACCGCTCGCCGCAGCCGAACGACCGAGCGCAGCGAGTCAGTGAGCGAGGAAGCGGAA
GAGCGCCTGATGCGGTATTTTCTCCTTACGCATCTGTGCGGTATTTCACACCGCAATGGTGCACTCTCAG
TACAATCTGCTCTGATGCCGCATAGTTAAGCCAGTATACACTCCGCTATCGCTACGTGACTGGGTCATGG
CTGCGCCCCGACACCCGCCAACACCCGCTGACGCGCCCTGACGGGCTTGTCTGCTCCCGGCATCCGCTTA
CAGACAAGCTGTGACCGTCTCCGGGAGCTGCATGTGTCAGAGGTTTTCACCGTCATCACCGAAACGCGCG
AGGCAGCTGCGGTAAAGCTCATCAGCGTGGTCGTGAAGCGATTCACAGATGTCTGCCTGTTCATCCGCGT
CCAGCTCGTTGAGTTTCTCCAGAAGCGTTAATGTCTGGCTTCTGATAAAGCGGGCCATGTTAAGGGCGGT
TTTTTCCTGTTTGGTCACTGATGCCTCCGTGTAAGGGGGATTTCTGTTCATGGGGGTAATGATACCGATG
AAACGAGAGAGGATGCTCACGATACGGGTTACTGATGATGAACATGCCCGGTTACTGGAACGTTGTGAGG
GTAAACAACTGGCGGTATGGATGCGGCGGGACCAGAGAAAAATCACTCAGGGTCAATGCCAGCGCTTCGT
TAATACAGATGTAGGTGTTCCACAGGGTAGCCAGCAGCATCCTGCGATGCAGATCCGGAACATAATGGTG
CAGGGCGCTGACTTCCGCGTTTCCAGACTTTACGAAACACGGAAACCGAAGACCATTCATGTTGTTGCTC
AGGTCGCAGACGTTTTGCAGCAGCAGTCGCTTCACGTTCGCTCGCGTATCGGTGATTCATTCTGCTAACC
AGTAAGGCAACCCCGCCAGCCTAGCCGGGTCCTCAACGACAGGAGCACGATCATGCGCACCCGTGGCCAG
GACCCAACGCTGCCCGAGATGCGCCGCGTGCGGCTGCTGGAGATGGCGGACGCGATGGATATGTTCTGCC
AAGGGTTGGTTTGCGCATTCACAGTTCTCCGCAAGAATTGATTGGCTCCAATTCTTGGAGTGGTGAATCC
GTTAGCGAGGTGCCGCCGGCTTCCATTCAGGTCGAGGTGGCCCGGCTCCATGCACCGCGACGCAACGCGG
GGAGGCAGACAAGGTATAGGGCGGCGCCTACAATCCATGCCAACCCGTTCCATGTGCTCGCCGAGGCGGC
ATAAATCGCCGTGACGATCAGCGGTCCAATGATCGAAGTTAGGCTGGTAAGAGCCGCGAGCGATCCTTGA
AGCTGTCCCTGATGGTCGTCATCTACCTGCCTGGACAGCATGGCCTGCAACGCGGGCATCCCGATGCCGC
CGGAAGCGAGAAGAATCATAATGGGGAAGGCCATCCAGCCTCGCGTCGCGAACGCCAGCAAGACGTAGCC
CAGCGCGTCGGCCGCCATGCCGGCGATAATGGCCTGCTTCTCGCCGAAACGTTTGGTGGCGGGACCAGTG
ACGAAGGCTTGAGCGAGGGCGTGCAAGATTCCGAATACCGCAAGCGACAGGCCGATCATCGTCGCGCTCC
AGCGAAAGCGGTCCTCGCCGAAAATGACCCAGAGCGCTGCCGGCACCTGTCCTACGAGTTGCATGATAAA
GAAGACAGTCATAAGTGCGGCGACGATAGTCATGCCCCGCGCCCACCGGAAGGAGCTGACTGGGTTGAAG
GCTCTCAAGGGCATCGGTCGATCGACGCTCTCCCTTATGCGACTCCTGCATTAGGAAGCAGCCCAGTAGT
AGGTTGAGGCCGTTGAGCACCGCCGCCGCAAGGAATGGTGCATGCAAGGAGATGGCGCCCAACAGTCCCC
CGGCCACGGGGCCTGCCACCATACCCACGCCGAAACAAGCGCTCATGAGCCCGAAGTGGCGAGCCCGATC
TTCCCCATCGGTGATGTCGGCGATATAGGCGCCAGCAACCGCACCTGTGGCGCCGGTGATGCCGGCCACG
ATGCGTCCGGCGTAGAGGATCG
Features (pLannotate 1.2.2; 17 found; start..end, strand, type, name):
     21..39      +  promoter       T7 promoter: promoter for bacteriophage T7 RNA polymerase
     71..93      +  RBS            RBS: efficient ribosome binding site from bacteriophage T7 gene 10 (Olins and Rangwala, 1989)
    111..131     +  CDS            8xHis (fragment): 8xHis affinity tag
    140..164     +  protein_bind   attB1: mutant version of attB; recombination site for the Gateway® BP reaction BP Clonase™
    179..526     +  CDS            GCN4 (fragment): GCN4_YEAST - Also known as AAS101 From Saccharomyces cerevisiae (strain ATCC 204508 / S288c) (Baker's yeast).
    531..555     -  protein_bind   attB2: mutant version of attB; recombination site for the Gateway® BP reaction BP Clonase™
    565..614     +  CDS            SET1 (fragment): solubility-enhancement tag derived from T7 phage gene 10B
    622..669     +  terminator     T7 terminator: transcription terminator for bacteriophage T7 RNA polymerase
    695..987     -  CDS            TcR (fragment): tetracycline efflux protein; tet; confers resistance to tetracycline
   1035..1063    -  promoter       tet promoter: E. coli promoter for tetracycline efflux protein gene
   1176..1280    +  promoter       AmpR promoter: bla
   1281..2141    +  CDS            AmpR: β-lactamase; bla; confers resistance to ampicillin, carbenicillin, and related antibiotics
   2312..2900    +  rep_origin     ori: high-copy-number ColE1/pMB1/pBR322/pUC origin of replication
   3086..3225    -  misc_feature   bom: basis of mobility region from pBR322
   3327..3518    -  CDS            rop: Rop protein, which maintains plasmids at low copy number; rop
   3535..3915    +  CDS            YPB1_ECOLX: Protein predicted: Swiss-Prot protein existence level 4. From Escherichia coli.
   4157..5061    -  CDS            TcR (fragment): tetracycline efflux protein; tet; confers resistance to tetracycline
