[The description below was written by a language model from this plasmid's Addgene catalogue record and pLannotate feature annotations shown in this document.]
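Description:
pDest17_Gcn4 R3 is a bacterial expression plasmid built on the Gateway destination vector pDest17, carrying a mutant form of the Saccharomyces cerevisiae transcription factor Gcn4 for recombinant production in E. coli. The backbone is pBR322-derived: it replicates from a ColE1/pMB1-type origin accompanied by the bom mobility region and the rop gene, which keeps copy number low, consistent with the catalogue's "low copy" designation. Selection is by ampicillin through the β-lactamase gene and its own promoter. Fragments of the tetracycline resistance gene and its promoter are also annotated, but these appear to be interrupted backbone remnants, and tetracycline resistance is not listed as a marker.

The expression cassette is driven by the T7 promoter followed by the phage T7 gene 10 ribosome binding site, so transcription depends on a host supplying T7 RNA polymerase; the depositors recommend a BL21 pLysS strain for expression and purification. Translation begins with an N-terminal histidine tag (listed as 6xHis in the catalogue), reads through the attB1 site left by Gateway recombination, and continues into the Gcn4 coding region, which is flanked downstream by attB2 and the T7 terminator. The catalogue also lists a TEV protease cleavage site for tag removal, although it is not separately annotated in the feature table. The annotated GCN4 segment is a fragment of roughly 350 nt, suggesting that only part of the protein is encoded, though the record does not specify the boundaries. The "R3" variant carries three substitutions to arginine, D103R, D133R and K143R. The associated work concerns the roles of condensates and soluble complexes in transcription factor function, for which purified protein from this construct would be used.
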