Addgene plasmid #231874: pDest17_Gcn4 R3
Purpose: Bacterial expression of N-terminally 6His tagged Gcn4 R3
Depositing lab: Aseem Ansari & Tanja Mittag. Depositing organization: St. Jude Children's Research Hospital. Publication: Reconciling competing models on the roles of condensates and soluble complexes in transcription factor function. Bremer A, Lang WH, Kempen RP, Sweta K, Taylor AB, Borgia MB, Ansari AZ, Mittag T. bioRxiv [Preprint]. 2024 Nov 22:2024.11.21.624739. doi: 10.1101/2024.11.21.624739. PubMed 39605529.
Backbone
  Vector backbone: pDest17
  Backbone manufacturer: Invtirogen
  Vector type: Bacterial Expression
Growth in bacteria
  Bacterial resistance: Ampicillin, 100 μg/mL
  Growth temperature: 37°C
  Growth strain: DH5alpha
  Copy number: Low Copy
Gene/Insert
  Gene/Insert name: Gcn4 R3
  Species: S. cerevisiae (budding yeast)
  Mutation: D103R, D133R, K143R
  Promoter: T7
  Tag / fusion protein: 6xHis, TEV cleavage site (N terminal on backbone)
  Cloning method: Gateway Cloning
Terms and licenses: Academic/Nonprofit Terms; Industry Terms: Not Available to Industry
Depositor comments: The depositing lab recommends using BL21_pLysS strain for protein expression and purification. Please visit https://doi.org/10.1101/2024.11.21.624739 for bioRxiv preprint.
How to cite: pDest17_Gcn4 R3 was a gift from Aseem Ansari & Tanja Mittag (Addgene plasmid # 231874 ; http://n2t.net/addgene:231874 ; RRID:Addgene_231874)
