>Addgene plasmid #231874 | pDest17_Gcn4 R3 | depositor partial sequence | sequence record 455705 | Orf Sequence
GGTAGCAGCACCCGTAGCACCCCGATGTTTGAATATGAAAATCTGGAAGATAACAGCAAAGAATGGACCA
GCCTGTTTGATAATGATATTCCGGTTACCACACGTGATGTTAGCCTGGCAGATAAAGCAATTCGTAGCGG
TAGCGGTTCAGGTAGTGGTAGTCCGGAAAGCAGCGATCCGGCAGCACTGAAACGTGCCCGTAATACCGAA
GCAGCACGTCGTAGCCGTGCACGTAAACTGCAGCGTATGAAACAGTTAGAAGATAAGGTTGAAGAACTGC
TGTGCAAAAACTATCACCTGGAAAATGAAGTTGCCCGTCTGAAAAAGCTGGTTGGTGAACGT
